>Addgene plasmid #11971 | pCMVTAG-NEMOL329P | addgene partial sequence | sequence record 18721 | T7 5'-TAATACGACTCACTATAGGG-3'
GCCCCCCCTCGAGCTACTCAATGCACTCCATGACATGTATCTGCAGGGTGTCCATATCAGGGGCCTGATA
CTGGCACTTGGGACAGCAGAAGTCAGGTGGCTCCTCGGGGGGGCTCCTCCTCTGGCTGGGCAGGGCCAGG
GGAGAGGAGAGGTAGGCAGGGGCGGGGGGCAAGGGGGCCTGGGAGACCTCGACATGCCGCTTCCTCATGT
CCTCGATCCTGGCCGACTCCTGACAGCTGGCCTTCAGTTTGCTGTACTCCCTCTGCAGCTGCTCCAGCTG
CTCCTGCGGGAGCTCCTTCTTCTCGGCCAGCTTCTCCCGGGCCTGCCTCTCAGCCTGGAAGTCCGCCTTG
TAGATATCCGCCTGGGCCTTCATCACCGGAACGGTCTCCATCACAATCTTGTGCTGCTCGGCCTCCTCCT
TCAGCTTATCGATCACCTCCTGTTTGGCCACCAGGGCCTCCTCGGCCTGCTGGAGCTGCTGTTTGAGATC
TTCCAGCTGCATTCCTCGCTTCCGCTCACTGCCCACCACGCTGCTCTTGATGTGGTTGTCGTATTCTTGG
AAGAGCTGGTGATAGGCCACCTGCAACTGGGCCAGCTTCCTCTTCTCCTCCGAGGCGGCCTGGCGCTCCA
TGCGGAGCGCGGTCTCCACGCTCTGGCCCTGCATGCGCAGCTGGTCCACCTGCACGCTGTGCTGCTGCTG
CAGCGCCTCGCGCTCACTCTCCAGCTGCCGCGCCTGCTCGCTGGCCGCCCGGGCCCGACCCTCCAGAGCC
TGGCATTCCTTAGTGGCAGCCTCCAAGCGACTCTGGCTCTCCTGCAGCTCCCCGAGCAAGGACGTCACCT
GGGCTTTCACAGAGGCCTTGTCCTCAGCCATCTGCTGCTGGCATCTCTTCAGGTGCTCCACCTCCCGCAG
AGCCTGCTCCTTCTGCCTCTTCAGATCGAG
