>Addgene plasmid #11971 | pCMVTAG-NEMOL329P | addgene partial sequence | sequence record 81469 | CMV-F 5'-CGCAAATGGGCGGTAGGCGTG-3'
AGCAGAGCTGGTTTAGTGAACCGTCAGATCCGCTAGCGATTACGCCAAGCTCGAAATTAACCCTCACTAA
AGGGAACAAAAGCTGGAGCTCCACCGCGGTGGCGGCCGCCACCATGGATTACAAGGATGACGACGATAAG
AGCCCGGGCGGATCCCCCGGGCTGCAGGAATTCAATAGGCACCTCTGGAAGAGCCAACTGTGTGAGATGG
TGCAGCCCAGTGGTGGCCCGGCAGCAGATCAGGACGTACTGGGCGAAGAGTCTCCTCTGGGGAAGCCAGC
CATGCTGCACCTGCCTTCAGAACAGGGCGCTCCTGAGACCCTCCAGCGCTGCCTGGAGGAGAATCAAGAG
CTCCGAGATGCCATCCGGCAGAGCAACCAGATTCTGCGGGAGCGCTGCGAGGAGCTTCTGCATTTCCAAG
CCAGCCAGAGGGAGGAGAAGGAGTTCCTCATGTGCAAGTTCCAGGAGGCCAGGAAACTGGTGGAGAGACT
CGGCCTGGAGAAGCTCGATCTGAAGAGGCAGAAGGAGCAGGCTCTGCGGGAGGTGGAGCACCTGAAGAGA
TGCCAGCAGCAGATGGCTGAGGACAAGGCCTCTGTGAAAGCCCAGGTGACGTCCTTGCTCGGGGAGCTGC
AGGAGAGCCAGAGTCGCTTGGAGGCTGCCACTAAGGAATGCCAGGCTCTGGAGGGTCGGGCCCGGGCGGC
CAGCGAGCAGGCGCGGCAGCTGGAGAGTGAGCGCGAGGCGCTGCAGCAGCAGCACAGCGTGCAGGTGGAC
CAGCTGCGCATGCAGGGCCAGAGCGTGGAGACCGCGCTCCGCATGGAGCGCCAGGCCGCCTCGGAGGAGA
AGAGGAAGCTGGCCCAGTTGCAGGTGGCCTATCACCAGCTCTTCCAAGAATACGACAACCACATCAAGAG
CAGCGTGGTGGGCAGTGAGCGGAAGCGAGAA
