>Addgene plasmid #11971 | pCMVTAG-NEMOL329P | addgene partial sequence | sequence record 81472 | T7 5'-TAATACGACTCACTATAGGG-3'
ATTATTAAGGTACCGGGCCCCCCCTCGAGCTACTCAATGCACTCCATGACATGTATCTGCAGGGTGTCCA
TATCAGGGGCCTGATACTGGCACTTGGGACAGCAGAAGTCAGGTGGCTCCTCGGGGGGGCTCCTCCTCTG
GCTGGGCAGGGCCAGGGGAGAGGAGAGGTAGGCAGGGGCGGGGGGCAAGGGGGCCTGGGAGACCTCGACA
TGCCGCTTCCTCATGTCCTCGATCCTGGCCGACTCCTGACAGCTGGCCTTCAGTTTGCTGTACTCCCTCT
GCAGCTGCTCCAGCTGCTCCTGCGGGAGCTCCTTCTTCTCGGCCAGCTTCTCCCGGGCCTGCCTCTCAGC
CTGGAAGTCCGCCTTGTAGATATCCGCCTGGGCCTTCATCACCGGAACGGTCTCCATCACAATCTTGTGC
TGCTCGGCCTCCTCCTTCAGCTTATCGATCACCTCCTGTTTGGCCACCAGGGCCTCCTCGGCCTGCTGGA
GCTGCTGTTTGAGATCTTCCAGCTGCATTCCTCGCTTCCGCTCACTGCCCACCACGCTGCTCTTGATGTG
GTTGTCGTATTCTTGGAAGAGCTGGTGATAGGCCACCTGCAACTGGGCCAGCTTCCTCTTCTCCTCCGAG
GCGGCCTGGCGCTCCATGCGGAGCGCGGTCTCCACGCTCTGGCCCTGCATGCGCAGCTGGTCCACCTGCA
CGCTGTGCTGCTGCTGCAGCGCCTCGCGCTCACTCTCCAGCTGCCGCGCCTGCTCGCTGGCCGCCCGGGC
CCGACCCTCCAGAGCCTGGCATTCCTTAGTGGCAGCCTCCAAGCGACTCTGGCTCTCCTGCAGCTCCCCG
AGCAAGGACGTCACCTGGGCTTTCACAGAGGCCTTGTCCTCAGCCATCTGCTGCTGGC
