[The description below was written by a language model from this plasmid's Addgene catalogue record.]
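Description:
pCMVTAG-NEMOL329P is a mammalian expression plasmid built on the pCMVTAG2B backbone (about 4.3 kb without insert). It is maintained in E. coli as a high-copy plasmid under kanamycin selection. The record includes no feature table, so the promoter, origin of replication and polyadenylation signal are not explicitly listed. The backbone name suggests that expression is driven by a CMV promoter, the strong constitutive viral promoter commonly used for transient expression in mammalian cells.

The insert is an approximately 1.29 kb human cDNA for NEMO (IKKgamma, gene symbol IKBKG), the regulatory subunit of the IkappaB kinase complex. It was cloned between EcoRI and XhoI sites, both of which were preserved. The coding sequence lies in frame with a backbone-encoded N-terminal FLAG epitope, so the protein can be detected or immunoprecipitated with anti-FLAG antibodies. The insert carries an engineered leucine-to-proline substitution at residue 329. Repository quality-control sequencing also found two further amino acid changes in the NEMO open reading frame, A211T and L301M, and these should be considered when interpreting results.

The associated study concerns NEMO as a sensor of Lys63-linked polyubiquitin chains in NF-kappaB activation. This suggests the construct is used to express the L329P mutant alongside wild-type NEMO in assays of ubiquitin recognition and NF-kappaB signalling, although the record does not state the functional effect of the mutation.
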