Addgene plasmid #11971: pCMVTAG-NEMOL329P
Depositing lab: Jon Ashwell. Publication: NEMO is a sensor of Lys 63-linked polyubiquitination and functions in NF-kappaB activation. Wu CJ, Conze DB, Li T, Srinivasula SM, Ashwell JD. Nat Cell Biol. 2006 Apr . 8(4):398-406. 10.1038/ncb1384 PubMed 16547522.
Backbone
  Vector backbone: pCMVTAG2B
  Backbone size w/o insert (bp): 4300
  Vector type: Mammalian Expression
Growth in bacteria
  Bacterial resistance: Kanamycin, 50 μg/mL
  Growth temperature: 37°C
  Growth strain: DH5alpha
  Copy number: High Copy
Gene/Insert
  Gene/Insert name: NEMOL329P (alt names: NEMO; IKKgamma)
  Species: H. sapiens (human)
  Insert size (bp): 1290
  Mutation: Leucine329 to Proline
  GenBank ID: NM_003639
  Entrez Gene: IKBKG (a.k.a. AMCBX1, EDAID1, FIP-3, FIP3, Fip3p, IKK-gamma, IKKAP1, IKKG, IMD33, IP, IP1, IP2, IPD2, NEMO, SAIDX, ZC2HC9)
  Tag / fusion protein: Flag (N terminal on backbone)
  Cloning method: Restriction Enzyme; 5′ cloning site EcoRI (not destroyed); 3′ cloning site XhoI (not destroyed)
  Sequencing primers: 5′ T3
Terms and licenses: Academic/Nonprofit Terms; Industry Terms: Not Available to Industry
Depositor comments: Please note that Addgene's quality control sequence confirmed 2 additional amino acids changes in the NEMO ORF - A211T and L301M.
How to cite: pCMVTAG-NEMOL329P was a gift from Jon Ashwell (Addgene plasmid # 11971 ; http://n2t.net/addgene:11971 ; RRID:Addgene_11971)
